>Addgene plasmid #231156 | VirTREX2-HLDel-1_NbmiR164e/h | addgene full sequence | sequence record 458174 | Addgene NGS Result
CCGGGCATGTCCCGAAGACATTAAACTACGGTTCTTTAAGTAGATCCGTGTCTGAAGTTTTAGGTTCAAT
TTAAACCTACGAGATTGACATTCTCGACTGATCTTGATTGATCGGTAAGTCTTTTGTAATTTAATTTTCT
TTTTGATTTTATTTTAAATTGTTATCTGTTTCTGTGTATAGACTGTTTGAGATCGGCGTTTGGCCGACTC
ATTGTCTTACCATAGGGGAACGGACTTTGTTTGTGTTGTTATTTTATTTGTATTTTATTAAAATTCTCAA
CGATCTGAAAAAGCCTCGCGGCTAAGAGATTGTTGGGGGGTGAGTAAGTACTTTTAAAGTGATGATGGTT
ACAAAGGCAAAAGGGGTAAAACCCCTCGCCTACGTAAGCGTTATTACGCCCGTCTGTACTTATATCAGTA
CACTGACGAGTCCCTAAAGGACGAAACGGGAGAACGCTAGCCACCACCACCACCACCACGTGTGAATTAC
AGGTGACCAGCTCGAATTTCCCCGATCGTTCAAACATTTGGCAATAAAGTTTCTTAAGATTGAATCCTGT
TGCCGGTCTTGCGATGATTATCATATAATTTCTGTTGAATTACGTTAAGCATGTAATAATTAACATGTAA
TGCATGACGTTATTTATGAGATGGGTTTTTATGATTAGAGTCCCGCAATTATACATTTAATACGCGATAG
AAAACAAAATATAGCGCGCAAACTAGGATAAATTATCGCGCGCGGTGTCATCTATGTTACTAGATCGGGA
ATTAAACTATCAGTGTTTGACAGGATATATTGGCGGGTAAACCTAAGAGAAAAGAGCGTTTATTAGAATA
ATCGGATATTTAAAAGGGCGTGAAAAGGTTTATCCGTTCGTCCATTTGTATGTGCATGCCAACCACAGGG
TTCCCCTCGGGATCAAAGTACTTTGATCCAACCCCTCCGCTGCTATAGTGCAGTCGGCTTCTGACGTTCA
GTGCAGCCGTCTTCTGAAAACGACATGTCGCACAAGTCCTAAGTTACGCGACAGGCTGCCGCCCTGCCCT
TTTCCTGGCGTTTTCTTGTCGCGTGTTTTAGTCGCATAAAGTAGAATACTTGCGACTAGAACCGGAGACA
TTACGCCATGAACAAGAGCGCCGCCGCTGGCCTGCTGGGCTATGCCCGCGTCAGCACCGACGACCAGGAC
TTGACCAACCAACGGGCCGAACTGCACGCGGCCGGCTGCACCAAGCTGTTTTCCGAGAAGATCACCGGCA
CCAGGCGCGACCGCCCGGAGCTGGCCAGGATGCTTGACCACCTACGCCCTGGCGACGTTGTGACAGTGAC
CAGGCTAGACCGCCTGGCCCGCAGCACCCGCGACCTACTGGACATTGCCGAGCGCATCCAGGAGGCCGGC
GCGGGCCTGCGTAGCCTGGCAGAGCCGTGGGCCGACACCACCACGCCGGCCGGCCGCATGGTGTTGACCG
TGTTCGCCGGCATTGCCGAGTTCGAGCGTTCCCTAATCATCGACCGCACCCGGAGCGGGCGCGAGGCCGC
CAAGGCCCGAGGCGTGAAGTTTGGCCCCCGCCCTACCCTCACCCCGGCACAGATCGCGCACGCCCGCGAG
CTGATCGACCAGGAAGGCCGCACCGTGAAAGAGGCGGCTGCACTGCTTGGCGTGCATCGCTCGACCCTGT
ACCGCGCACTTGAGCGCAGCGAGGAAGTGACGCCCACCGAGGCCAGGCGGCGCGGTGCCTTCCGTGAGGA
CGCATTGACCGAGGCCGACGCCCTGGCGGCCGCCGAGAATGAACGCCAAGAGGAACAAGCATGAAACCGC
ACCAGGACGGCCAGGACGAACCGTTTTTCATTACCGAAGAGATCGAGGCGGAGATGATCGCGGCCGGGTA
CGTGTTCGAGCCGCCCGCGCACGTCTCAACCGTGCGGCTGCATGAAATCCTGGCCGGTTTGTCTGATGCC
AAGCTGGCGGCCTGGCCGGCCAGCTTGGCCGCTGAAGAAACCGAGCGCCGCCGTCTAAAAAGGTGATGTG
TATTTGAGTAAAACAGCTTGCGTCATGCGGTCGCTGCGTATATGATGCGATGAGTAAATAAACAAATACG
CAAGGGGAACGCATGAAGGTTATCGCTGTACTTAACCAGAAAGGCGGGTCAGGCAAGACGACCATCGCAA
CCCATCTAGCCCGCGCCCTGCAACTCGCCGGGGCCGATGTTCTGTTAGTCGATTCCGATCCCCAGGGCAG
TGCCCGCGATTGGGCGGCCGTGCGGGAAGATCAACCGCTAACCGTTGTCGGCATCGACCGCCCGACGATT
GACCGCGACGTGAAGGCCATCGGCCGGCGCGACTTCGTAGTGATCGACGGAGCGCCCCAGGCGGCGGACT
TGGCTGTGTCCGCGATCAAGGCAGCCGACTTCGTGCTGATTCCGGTGCAGCCAAGCCCTTACGACATATG
GGCCACCGCCGACCTGGTGGAGCTGGTTAAGCAGCGCATTGAGGTCACGGATGGAAGGCTACAAGCGGCC
TTTGTCGTGTCGCGGGCGATCAAAGGCACGCGCATCGGCGGTGAGGTTGCCGAGGCGCTGGCCGGGTACG
AGCTGCCCATTCTTGAGTCCCGTATCACGCAGCGCGTGAGCTACCCAGGCACTGCCGCCGCCGGCACAAC
CGTTCTTGAATCAGAACCCGAGGGCGACGCTGCCCGCGAGGTCCAGGCGCTGGCCGCTGAAATTAAATCA
AAACTCATTTGAGTTAATGAGGTAAAGAGAAAATGAGCAAAAGCACAAACACGCTAAGTGCCGGCCGTCC
GAGCGCACGCAGCAGCAAGGCTGCAACGTTGGCCAGCCTGGCAGACACGCCAGCCATGAAGCGGGTCAAC
TTTCAGTTGCCGGCGGAGGATCACACCAAGCTGAAGATGTACGCGGTACGCCAAGGCAAGACCATTACCG
AGCTGCTATCTGAATACATCGCGCAGCTACCAGAGTAAATGAGCAAATGAATAAATGAGTAGATGAATTT
TAGCGGCTAAAGGAGGCGGCATGGAAAATCAAGAACAACCAGGCACCGACGCCGTGGAATGCCCCATGTG
TGGAGGAACGGGCGGTTGGCCAGGCGTAAGCGGCTGGGTTGCCTGCCGGCCCTGCAATGGCACTGGAACC
CCCAAGCCCGAGGAATCGGCGTGAGCGGTCGCAAACCATCCGGCCCGGTACAAATCGGCGCGGCGCTGGG
TGATGACCTGGTGGAGAAGTTGAAGGCCGCGCAGGCCGCCCAGCGGCAACGCATCGAGGCAGAAGCACGC
CCCGGTGAATCGTGGCAAGCGGCCGCTGATCGAATCCGCAAAGAATCCCGGCAACCGCCGGCAGCCGGTG
CGCCGTCGATTAGGAAGCCGCCCAAGGGCGACGAGCAACCAGATTTTTTCGTTCCGATGCTCTATGACGT
GGGCACCCGCGATAGTCGCAGCATCATGGACGTGGCCGTTTTCCGTCTGTCGAAGCGTGACCGACGAGCT
GGCGAGGTGATCCGCTACGAGCTTCCAGACGGGCACGTAGAGGTTTCCGCAGGGCCGGCCGGCATGGCCA
GTGTGTGGGATTACGACCTGGTACTGATGGCGGTTTCCCATCTAACCGAATCCATGAACCGATACCGGGA
AGGGAAGGGAGACAAGCCCGGCCGCGTGTTCCGTCCACACGTTGCGGACGTACTCAAGTTCTGCCGGCGA
GCCGATGGCGGAAAGCAGAAAGACGACCTGGTAGAAACCTGCATTCGGTTAAACACCACGCACGTTGCCA
TGCAGCGTACGAAGAAGGCCAAGAACGGCCGCCTGGTGACGGTATCCGAGGGTGAAGCCTTGATTAGCCG
CTACAAGATCGTAAAGAGCGAAACCGGGCGGCCGGAGTACATCGAGATCGAGCTAGCTGATTGGATGTAC
CGCGAGATCACAGAAGGCAAGAACCCGGACGTGCTGACGGTTCACCCCGATTACTTTTTGATCGATCCCG
GCATCGGCCGTTTTCTCTACCGCCTGGCACGCCGCGCCGCAGGCAAGGCAGAAGCCAGATGGTTGTTCAA
GACGATCTACGAACGCAGTGGCAGCGCCGGAGAGTTCAAGAAGTTCTGTTTCACCGTGCGCAAGCTGATC
GGGTCAAATGACCTGCCGGAGTACGATTTGAAGGAGGAGGCGGGGCAGGCTGGCCCGATCCTAGTCATGC
GCTACCGCAACCTGATCGAGGGCGAAGCATCCGCCGGTTCCTAATGTACGGAGCAGATGCTAGGGCAAAT
TGCCCTAGCAGGGGAAAAAGGTCGAAAAGGTCTCTTTCCTGTGGATAGCACGTACATTGGGAACCCAAAG
CCGTACATTGGGAACCGGAACCCGTACATTGGGAACCCAAAGCCGTACATTGGGAACCGGTCACACATGT
AAGTGACTGATATAAAAGAGAAAAAAGGCGATTTTTCCGCCTAAAACTCTTTAAAACTTATTAAAACTCT
TAAAACCCGCCTGGCCTGTGCATAACTGTCTGGCCAGCGCACAGCCGAAGAGCTGCAAAAAGCGCCTACC
CTTCGGTCGCTGCGCTCCCTACGCCCCGCCGCTTCGCGTCGGCCTATCGCGGCCGCTGGCCGCTCAAAAA
TGGCTGGCCTACGGCCAGGCAATCTACCAGGGCGCGGACAAGCCGCGCCGTCGCCACTCGACCGCCGGCG
CCCACATCAAGGCACCCTGCCTCGCGCGTTTCGGTGATGACGGTGAAAACCTCTGACACATGCAGCTCCC
GGAGACGGTCACAGCTTGTCTGTAAGCGGATGCCGGGAGCAGACAAGCCCGTCAGGGCGCGTCAGCGGGT
GTTGGCGGGTGTCGGGGCGCAGCCATGACCCAGTCACGTAGCGATAGCGGAGTGTATACTGGCTTAACTA
TGCGGCATCAGAGCAGATTGTACTGAGAGTGCACCATATGCGGTGTGAAATACCGCACAGATGCGTAAGG
AGAAAATACCGCATCAGGCGCTCTTCCGCTTCCTCGCTCACTGACTCGCTGCGCTCGGTCGTTCGGCTGC
GGCGAGCGGTATCAGCTCACTCAAAGGCGGTAATACGGTTATCCACAGAATCAGGGGATAACGCAGGAAA
GAACATGTGAGCAAAAGGCCAGCAAAAGGCCAGGAACCGTAAAAAGGCCGCGTTGCTGGCGTTTTTCCAT
AGGCTCCGCCCCCCTGACGAGCATCACAAAAATCGACGCTCAAGTCAGAGGTGGCGAAACCCGACAGGAC
TATAAAGATACCAGGCGTTTCCCCCTGGAAGCTCCCTCGTGCGCTCTCCTGTTCCGACCCTGCCGCTTAC
CGGATACCTGTCCGCCTTTCTCCCTTCGGGAAGCGTGGCGCTTTCTCATAGCTCACGCTGTAGGTATCTC
AGTTCGGTGTAGGTCGTTCGCTCCAAGCTGGGCTGTGTGCACGAACCCCCCGTTCAGCCCGACCGCTGCG
CCTTATCCGGTAACTATCGTCTTGAGTCCAACCCGGTAAGACACGACTTATCGCCACTGGCAGCAGCCAC
TGGTAACAGGATTAGCAGAGCGAGGTATGTAGGCGGTGCTACAGAGTTCTTGAAGTGGTGGCCTAACTAC
GGCTACACTAGAAGGACAGTATTTGGTATCTGCGCTCTGCTGAAGCCAGTTACCTTCGGAAAAAGAGTTG
GTAGCTCTTGATCCGGCAAACAAACCACCGCTGGTAGCGGTGGTTTTTTTGTTTGCAAGCAGCAGATTAC
GCGCAGAAAAAAAGGATCTCAAGAAGATCCTTTGATCTTTTCTACGGGGTCTGACGCTCAGTGGAACGAA
AACTCACGTTAAGGGCTGATGAATCCCCTAATGATTTTTATCAAAATCATTAAGTTAAGGTAGATACACA
TCTTGTCATATGATCAAATGGTTTCGCCAAAAATCAATAATCAGACAACAAAATGTGCGAACTCGATATT
TTACACGACTCTCTTTACCAATTCTGCCCCGAATTACACTTAAAACGACTCAACAGCTTAACGTTGGCTT
GCCACGCCTTACTTGACTGTAAAACTCTCACTCTTACCGAACTTGGCCGTAACCTGCCAACCAAAGCGAG
AACAAAACATAACATCAAACGAATCGACCGATTGTTAGGTAATCGTCACCTCCACAAAGAGCGACTCGCT
GTATACCGTTGGCATGCTAGCTTTATCTGTTCGGGCAATACGATGCCCATTGTACTTGTTGACTGGTCTG
ATATCCGTGAGCAAAAACGGCTTATGGTATTGCGAGCTTCAGTCGCACTACACGGTCGTTCTGTTACTCT
TTATGAGAAAGCGTTCCCGCTTTCAGAGCAATGTTCAAAGAAAGCTCATGACCAATTTCTAGCCGACCTT
GCGAGCATTCTACCGAGTAACACCACACCGCTCATTGTCAGTGATGCTGGCTTTAAAGTGCCATGGTATA
AATCCGTTGAGAAGCTGGGTTGGTACTGGTTAAGTCGAGTAAGAGGAAAAGTACAATATGCAGACCTAGG
AGCGGAAAACTGGAAACCTATCAGCAACTTACATGATATGTCATCTAGTCACTCAAAGACTTTAGGCTAT
AAGAGGCTGACTAAAAGCAATCCAATCTCATGCCAAATTCTATTGTATAAATCTCGCTCTAAAGGCCGAA
AAAATCAGCGCTCGACACGGACTCATTGTCACCACCCGTCACCTAAAATCTACTCAGCGTCGGCAAAGGA
GCCATGGATTCTAGCAACTAACTTACCTGTTGAAATTCGAACACCCAAACAACTTGTTAATATCTATTCG
AAGCGAATGCAGATTGAAGAAACCTTCCGAGACTTGAAAAGTCCTGCCTACGGACTAGGCCTACGCCATA
GCCGAACGAGCAGCTCAGAGCGTTTTGATATCATGCTGCTAATCGCCCTGATGCTTCAACTAACATGTTG
GCTTGCGGGCGTTCATGCTCAGAAACAAGGTTGGGACAAGCACTTCCAGGCTAACACAGTCAGAAATCGA
AACGTACTCTCAACAGTTCGCTTAGGCATGGAAGTTTTGCGGCATTCTGGCTACACAATAACAAGGGAAG
ACTCACTCGTGGCTGCAACCCTGCTTACTCAAAATCTATTCACACATGGTTACGTTTTGGGGAAATTATG
AGGGGATCTCTCAGCGTTAAGGGATTTTGGTCATGCATTCTAGGTACTAAAACAATTCATCCAGTAAAAT
ATAATATTTTATTTTCTCCCAATCAGGCTTGATCCCCAGTAAGTCAAAAAATAGCTCGACATACTGTTCT
TCCCCGATATCCTCCCTGATCGACCGGACGCAGAAGGCAATGTCATACCACTTGTCCGCCCTGCCGCTTC
TCCCAAGATCAATAAAGCCACTTACTTTGCCATCTTTCACAAAGATGTTGCTGTCTCCCAGGTCGCCGTG
GGAAAAGACAAGTTCCTCTTCGGGCTTTTCCGTCTTTAAAAAATCATACAGCTCGCGCGGATCTTTAAAT
GGAGTGTCTTCTTCCCAGTTTTCGCAATCCACATCGGCCAGATCGTTATTCAGTAAGTAATCCAATTCGG
CTAAGCGGCTGTCTAAGCTATTCGTATAGGGACAATCCGATATGTCGATGGAGTGAAAGAGCCTGATGCA
CTCCGCATACAGCTCGATAATCTTTTCAGGGCTTTGTTCATCTTCATACTCTTCCGAGCAAAGGACGCCA
TCGGCCTCACTCATGAGCAGATTGCTCCAGCCATCATGCCGTTCAAAGTGCAGGACCTTTGGAACAGGCA
GCTTTCCTTCCAGCCATAGCATCATGTCCTTTTCCCGTTCCACATCATAGGTGGTCCCTTTATACCGGCT
GTCCGTCATTTTTAAATATAGGTTTTCATTTTCTCCCACCAGCTTATATACCTTAGCAGGAGACATTCCT
TCCGTATCTTTTACGCAGCGGTATTTTTCGATCAGTTTTTTCAATTCCGGTGATATTCTCATTTTAGCCA
TTTATTATTTCCTTCCTCTTTTCTACAGTATTTAAAGATACCCCAAGAAGCTAATTATAACAAGACGAAC
TCCAATTCACTGTTCCTTGCATTCTAAAACCTTAAATACCAGAAAACAGCTTTTTCAAAGTTGTTTTCAA
AGTTGGCGTATAACATAGTATCGACGGAGCCGATTTTGAAACCGCGGTGATCACAGGCAGCAACGCTCTG
TCATCGTTACAATCAACATGCTACCCTCCGCGAGATCATCCGTGTTTCAAACCCGGCAGCTTAGTTGCCG
TTCTTCCGAATAGCATCGGTAACATGAGCAAAGTCTGCCGCCTTACAACGGCTCTCCCGCTGACGCCGTC
CCGGACTGATGGGCTGCCTGTATCGAGTGGTGATTTTGTGCCGAGCTGCCGGTCGGGGAGCTGTTGGCTG
GCTGGTGGCAGGATATATTGTGGTGTAAACAAATTGACGCTTAGACAACTTAATAACACATTGCGGACGT
TTTTAATGTACTGAATTAACGCCGAATTAATTCCTAGGCCACCATGTTGGGCCCGGCGCGCCAAGCTTGC
ATGCCTGCAGGTCAACATGGTGGAGCACGACACTCTCGTCTACTCCAAGAATATCAAAGATACAGTCTCA
GAAGACCAGAGGGCTATTGAGACTTTTCAACAAAGGGTAATATCGGGAAACCTCCTCGGATTCCATTGCC
CAGCTATCTGTCACTTCATCGAAAGGACAGTAGAAAAGGAAGATGGCTTCTACAAATGCCATCATTGCGA
TAAAGGAAAGGCTATCGTTCAAGATGCCTCTACCGACAGTGGTCCCAAAGATGGACCCCCACCCACGAGG
AACATCGTGGAAAAAGAAGACGTTCCAACCACGTCTTCAAAGCAAGTGGATTGATGTGATGGTCAACATG
GTGGAGCACGACACTCTCGTCTACTCCAAGAATATCAAAGATACAGTCTCAGAAGACCAGAGGGCTATTG
AGACTTTTCAACAAAGGGTAATATCGGGAAACCTCCTCGGATTCCATTGCCCAGCTATCTGTCACTTCAT
CGAAAGGACAGTAGAAAAGGAAGATGGCTTCTACAAATGCCATCATTGCGATAAAGGAAAGGCTATCGTT
CAAGATGCCTCTACCGACAGTGGTCCCAAAGATGGACCCCCACCCACGAGGAACATCGTGGAAAAAGAAG
ACGTTCCAACCACGTCTTCAAAGCAAGTGGATTGATGTGATATCTCCACTGACGTAAGGGATGACGCACA
ATCCCACTATCCTTCGCAAGACCCTTCCTCTATATAAGGAAGTTCATTTCATTTGGAGAGGATAAAACAT
TGCACCTATGGTGTTGCCCTGGCTGGGGTATGTCAGTGATCGCAGTAGAATGTACTAATTGACAAGTTGG
AGAATACGGTAGAACGTCCTTATCCAACACAGCCTTTATCCCTCTCCCTGACGAGGTTTTTGTCAGTGTA
ATATTTCTTTTTGAACTATCCAGCTTAGTACCGTACGGGAAAGTGACTGGTGTGCTTATCTTTGAAATGT
TACTTTGGGTTTCGGTTCTTTAGGTTAGTAAGAAAGCACTTGTCTTCTCATACAAAGGAAAACCTGAGAC
GTATCGCTTACGAAAGTAGCAATGAAAGAAAGGTGGTGGTTTTAATCGCTACCGCAAAAACGATGGGGTC
GTTTTAATTAACTTCTCCTACGCAAGCGTCTAAACGGACGTTGGGGTTTTGCTAGTTTCTTTAGAGAAAA
CTAGCTAAGTCTTTAATGTTATCATTAGAGATGGCATAAATATAATACTTGTGTCTGCTGATAAGATCAT
TTTAATTTGGACGATTAGACTTGTTGAACTACAGGTTACTGAATCACTTGCGCTAATCAACATGGGAGAT
ATGTACGATGAATCATTTGACAAGTCGGGCGGTCCTGCTGACTTGATGGACGATTCTTGGGTGGAATCAG
TTTCGTGGAAAGATCTGTTGAAGAAGTTACACAGCATAAAATTTGCACTACAGTCTGGTAGAGATGAGAT
CACTGGGTTACTAGCGGCACTGAATAGACAGTGTCCTTATTCACCATATGAGCAGTTTCCAGATAAGAAG
GTGTATTTCCTTTTAGACTCACGGGCTAACAGTGCTCTTGGTGTGATTCAGAACGCTTCAGCGTTCAAGA
GACGAGCTGATGAGAAGAATGCAGTGGCGGGTGTTACAAATATTCCTGCGAATCCAAACACAACGGTTAC
GACGAACCAAGGGAGTACTACTACTACCAAGGCGAACACTGGCTCGACTTTGGAAGAAGACTTGTACACT
TATTACAAATTCGATGATGCCTCTACAGCTTTCCACAAATCTCTAACTTCGTTAGAGAACATGGAGTTGA
AGAGTTATTACCGAAGGAACTTTGAGAAAGTATTCGGGATTAAGTTTGGTGGAGCAGCTGCTAGTTCATC
TGCACCGCCTCCAGCGAGTGGAGGTCCGATACGTCCTAATCCCTAGGGATTTAAGGACGTGAACTCTGTT
GAGATCTCTGTGAAATTCAGAGGGTGGGTGATACCATATTCACTGATGCCATTAGCGACATCTAAATAGG
GCTAATTGTGACTAATTTGAGGGAATTTCCTTTACCATTGACGTCAGTGTCGTTGGTAGCATTTGAGTTT
CGGAGCATCTTGTTCTGGGGTTTCACACTATCTTTAGAGAAAGTGTTAAGTTAATTAAGTTATCTTAATT
AAGAGCATAATTATACTGATTTGTCTCTCGTTGATAGAGTCTATCATTCTGTTACTAAAAATTTGACAAC
TCGGTTTGCTGACCTACTGGTTACTGTATCACTTACCCGAGTTAACGAGTCTAGAAACATGAAAAGAACT
GCTGATGGATCAGAATTTGAAAGCCCGAAAAAAAAAAGAAAGGTTTCAATGTCTGAGCCACCTCGGGCTG
AGACCTTTGTATTCCTGGACCTAGAAGCCACTGGGCTCCCAAACATGGACCCTGAGATTGCAGAGATATC
CCTTTTTGCTGTTCACCGCTCTTCCCTGGAGAACCCAGAACGGGATGATTCTGGTTCCTTGGTGCTGCCC
CGTGTTCTGGACAAGCTCACACTGTGCATGTGCCCGGAGCGCCCCTTTACTGCCAAGGCCAGTGAGATTA
CTGGTTTGAGCAGCGAAAGCCTGATGCACTGCGGGAAGGCTGGTTTCAATGGCGCTGTGGTAAGGACACT
GCAGGGCTTCCTAAGCCGCCAGGAGGGCCCCATCTGCCTTGTGGCCCACAATGGCTTCGATTATGACTTC
CCACTGCTGTGCACGGAGCTACAACGTCTGGGTGCCCATCTGCCCCAAGACACTGTCTGCCTGGACACAC
TGCCTGCATTGCGGGGCCTGGACCGTGCTCACAGCCACGGCACCAGGGCTCAAGGCCGCAAAAGCTACAG
CCTGGCCAGTCTCTTCCACCGCTACTTCCAGGCTGAACCCAGTGCTGCCCATTCAGCAGAAGGTGATGTG
CACACCCTGCTTCTGATCTTCCTGCATCGTGCTCCTGAGCTGCTCGCCTGGGCAGATGAGCAGGCCCGCA
GCTGGGCTCATATTGAGCCCATGTACGTGCCACCTGATGGTCCAAGCCTCGAAGCCTAATCCCTAGCTCT
CGTTGGAGAAGCAGTTTAAGAGCTATGCTGGAAACAGCATAGCAAGTTTAAATAAGGCTAGTCCGTTATC
AACTTGAAAAAGTGGCACCGAGTCGGTGCTCCCGCTCCCGTAGCTCAGTTGGTTAGAGCGTTGGTCTTAT
GAGCCGAAGGTCGCGGGTTCGAGCCCCGCCGGAAGCAAGTG
Features (pLannotate 1.2.2; 21 found; start..end, strand, type, name):
    361..400     +  ncRNA          TLS-PK6: Accession: RF01101 - Pseudoknot of tRNA-like structure
    396..451     +  ncRNA          Hammerhead 3: Accession: RF00008 - Hammerhead ribozyme (type III)
    461..479     +  CDS            9xHis (fragment): 9xHis affinity tag
    514..766     +  terminator     NOS terminator: nopaline synthase terminator and poly(A) signal
    788..812     +  misc_feature   RB T-DNA repeat: right border repeat from nopaline C58 T-DNA
   1152..1553    +  CDS            Y4CG_SINFN (fragment): Protein inferred from homology: Swiss-Prot protein existence level 3. From Sinorhizobium fredii (strain NBRC 101917 / NGR234).
   2113..2742    +  CDS            pVS1 StaA: stability protein from the Pseudomonas plasmid pVS1 (Heeb et al., 2000)
   3171..4244    +  CDS            pVS1 RepA: replication protein from the Pseudomonas plasmid pVS1 (Heeb et al., 2000)
   4310..4504    +  rep_origin     pVS1 oriV: origin of replication for the Pseudomonas plasmid pVS1 (Heeb et al., 2000)
   4707..4746    +  CDS            rop (fragment): Rop protein, which maintains plasmids at low copy number; rop
   4848..4988    +  misc_feature   bom: basis of mobility region from pBR322
   5174..5762    -  rep_origin     ori: high-copy-number ColE1/pMB1/pBR322/pUC origin of replication
   5870..5939    -  ncRNA          RNA-OUT: Accession: RF00240 - RNA-OUT
   7187..7981    -  CDS            KanR: aminoglycoside phosphotransferase; aphA-3; confers resistance to kanamycin
   8406..8430    +  misc_feature   LB T-DNA repeat: left border repeat from nopaline C58 T-DNA
   8533..8553    -  misc_feature   MCS (fragment): pUC18/19 multiple cloning site
   8628..9302    +  promoter       CaMV 35S promoter (enhanced): cauliflower mosaic virus 35S promoter with a duplicated enhancer region
   9862..10473   +  CDS            CP: CAPSD_TRVPP - Experimental evidence at protein level: Swiss-Prot protein existence level 1. Capsid protein self-assembles to form rod-shaped virions about 22 nm in diameter with a central canal enclosing the viral genomic RNA. From Tobacco rattle virus (isolate PpK20) (TRV).
  10899..11606   +  CDS            Trex2: TREX2_MOUSE - Experimental evidence at protein level: Swiss-Prot protein existence level 1. Exonuclease with a preference for double-stranded DNA with mismatched 3' termini. May play a role in DNA repair. From Mus musculus (Mouse).
  11652..11719   +  misc_RNA       tracrRNA (fragment): trans-activating CRISPR RNA for the Streptococcus pyogenes CRISPR/Cas9 system
  11723..11796   +  ncRNA          tRNA: Accession: RF00005 - tRNA
