[The description below was written by a language model from this plasmid's Addgene catalogue record and pLannotate feature annotations shown in this document.]
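Description:
VirTREX2-HLDel-1_NbmiR164e/h is a plant binary T-DNA plasmid built on the pEE083 backbone that carries an infectious cDNA copy of tobacco rattle virus RNA2 (TRV2) engineered to deliver a DNA repair exonuclease and a guide RNA. The backbone has a high-copy ColE1/pUC-type origin with a bom site for propagation in E. coli, the pVS1 oriV with RepA and StaA for replication and stable maintenance in Agrobacterium, and an aphA-3 kanamycin resistance gene for selection. Nopaline-type left and right border repeats flank the region transferred into plant cells.

Within the T-DNA, an enhanced CaMV 35S promoter with a duplicated enhancer launches transcription of the viral RNA, which includes the TRV capsid protein gene. Downstream lies the cargo, which the record says is driven by a PEBV subgenomic promoter (not annotated in the feature table): the mouse Trex2 coding sequence, followed by a Streptococcus pyogenes Cas9-type guide scaffold carrying a spacer against the Nicotiana benthamiana miR164e/h locus. The guide is followed by a tRNA element, described by the depositor as a mobile sequence from tRNA-Ile, which is intended to promote movement of the guide RNA through the plant. The viral 3′ tRNA-like pseudoknot, a hammerhead ribozyme that trims the transcript end, and a NOS terminator complete the unit.

No Cas9 gene is annotated, so the nuclease must come from elsewhere, such as a Cas9-expressing plant. TRV RNA1 must likewise be supplied separately for infection. According to the associated publication title, the system is used to generate heritable multinucleotide deletions in plants, with TREX2 resecting Cas9-cut ends to favour larger deletions.
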