Addgene plasmid #231156: VirTREX2-HLDel-1_NbmiR164e/h
Purpose: T-DNA encoding TRV2 with TREX2 and mobile gRNA targeting NbmiR164e/h
Depositing lab: Daniel Voytas. Depositing organization: University of Minnesota. Publication: Heritable, multinucleotide deletions in plants using viral delivery of a repair exonuclease and guide RNAs. Liu D, Myers EA, Xuan S, Prichard LE, Donahue LI, Ellison EE, Starker CG, Voytas DF. Plant Physiol. 2024 Mar 29;194(4):2229-2239. doi: 10.1093/plphys/kiae015. PubMed 38243587.
Backbone
  Vector backbone: pEE083
  Vector type: Plant Expression
Growth in bacteria
  Bacterial resistance: Kanamycin, 50 μg/mL
  Growth temperature: 37°C
  Growth strain: DH5alpha
  Copy number: High Copy
Gene/Insert
  Gene/Insert name: TREX2 and mobile gRNA targeting NbmiR164e/h
  gRNA/shRNA sequence: TAGCTCTCGTTGGAGAAGCA
  Species: M. musculus (mouse); Nicotiana benthamania
  Promoter: PEBV sub-genomic
  Cloning method: Restriction Enzyme; 5′ cloning site unknown (unknown if destroyed)
Terms and licenses: Academic/Nonprofit Terms; Industry Terms: Not Available to Industry
Depositor comments: also contains mobile sequences from tRNAIleu
How to cite: VirTREX2-HLDel-1_NbmiR164e/h was a gift from Daniel Voytas (Addgene plasmid # 231156 ; http://n2t.net/addgene:231156 ; RRID:Addgene_231156)
